Addgene plasmid #47870: pSimpleII-U6-tracr-U6-crRNA(OCT4)-NLS-NmCas9-HA-NLS(s)
Purpose: All-in-one plasmid targeting human OCT4, cuts roughly ~84bp downstream of stop codon.
Depositing lab: Erik Sontheimer & James Thomson. Depositing organization: Morgridge Institute for Research. Publication: Efficient genome engineering in human pluripotent stem cells using Cas9 from Neisseria meningitidis. Hou Z, Zhang Y, Propson NE, Howden SE, Chu LF, Sontheimer EJ, Thomson JA. Proc Natl Acad Sci U S A. 2013 Aug 12. 10.1073/pnas.1313587110 PubMed 23940360.
Backbone
  Vector backbone: pSimpleII
  Backbone size w/o insert (bp): 5000
  Total vector size (bp): 8501
  Vector type: Mammalian Expression, CRISPR
Growth in bacteria
  Bacterial resistance: Ampicillin, 100 μg/mL
  Growth temperature: 37°C
  Growth strain: Top10
  Copy number: Unknown
Gene/Insert 1
  Gene/Insert name: NmCas9 (alt name: CSN1)
  Species: N meningitidis
  Insert size (bp): 3243
  Tag / fusion protein: NLS (N terminal on insert); NLS (C terminal on insert); HA (C terminal on insert)
Gene/Insert 2
  Gene/Insert name: U6pr-tracrRNA
  Species: N meningitidis
  Insert size (bp): 364
Gene/Insert 3
  Gene/Insert name: OCT4 crRNA
  Species: Synthetic
Terms and licenses: Academic/Nonprofit Terms; Industry Terms: Not Available to Industry
How to cite: pSimpleII-U6-tracr-U6-crRNA(OCT4)-NLS-NmCas9-HA-NLS(s) was a gift from Erik Sontheimer & James Thomson (Addgene plasmid # 47870 ; http://n2t.net/addgene:47870 ; RRID:Addgene_47870)
