[The description below was written by a language model from this plasmid's Addgene catalogue record and pLannotate feature annotations shown in this document.]
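Description:
pSimpleII-U6-tracr-U6-crRNA(OCT4)-NLS-NmCas9-HA-NLS(s) is an all-in-one mammalian CRISPR expression plasmid built on the pSimpleII backbone. It delivers the Neisseria meningitidis Cas9 system programmed against the human OCT4 locus, with cleavage expected roughly 84 bp downstream of the stop codon. It is propagated in E. coli through a high-copy ColE1/pUC-type origin and selected with ampicillin via the bla gene and its native promoter. The backbone also carries a mini-oriP element, an internally truncated form of the Epstein-Barr virus origin. Such an element can support episomal maintenance in cells that supply EBNA1, but no EBNA1 gene is annotated on the plasmid. No intact mammalian selection marker is annotated. The short lac, lacI, TcR, SV40 promoter, bom, T7 and SET1 matches appear to be backbone remnants rather than functional parts.

The payload consists of three expression units. The strong constitutive human EF-1α promoter drives NmCas9, recorded as carrying an N-terminal NLS plus a C-terminal HA epitope and second NLS, and the unit ends in a bovine growth hormone polyadenylation signal. The NLSs direct the nuclease to the nucleus, and the HA tag allows immunodetection. On the opposite strand, two separate human U6 RNA polymerase III promoters express the N. meningitidis tracrRNA and the OCT4-targeting crRNA. The guide is therefore supplied as a two-RNA duplex rather than a fused single guide RNA. Together these components generate RNA-guided double-strand breaks, and the associated work concerns genome engineering in human pluripotent stem cells. The catalogue lists a total size of 8,501 bp, whereas the depositor's annotated full sequence is 9,287 nt, and the record does not explain this difference.
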