Features (pLannotate 1.2.2; 22 found; start..end, strand, type, name):
     22..39      -  misc_RNA       Nm gRNA scaffold (fragment): guide RNA scaffold for the Neisseria meningitidis CRISPR/Cas9 system (Esvelt et al., 2013)
     73..313     -  promoter       U6 promoter: RNA polymerase III promoter for human U6 snRNA
    363..388     -  CDS            SET1 (fragment): solubility-enhancement tag derived from T7 phage gene 10B
    388..406     -  promoter       T7 promoter: promoter for bacteriophage T7 RNA polymerase
    448..540     -  misc_RNA       Nm tracrRNA: trans-activating CRISPR RNA for the Neisseria meningitidis CRISPR/Cas9 system (Hou et al., 2013)
    548..788     -  promoter       U6 promoter: RNA polymerase III promoter for human U6 snRNA
    837..889     -  misc_feature   bom (fragment): basis of mobility region from pBR322
   1022..2195    +  promoter       EF-1α promoter: strong constitutive promoter for human elongation factor EF-1α
   2232..5478    +  CDS            NmCas9 (fragment): Cas9 endonuclease from the Neisseria meningitidis Type II CRISPR/Cas system (Esvelt et al., 2013) generates RNA-guided double strand breaks in DNA
   5477..5503    +  CDS            3xHA (fragment): three tandem HA epitope tags
   5510..5536    +  CDS            NLS: nuclear localization signal (Makkerh et al., 1996)
   5558..5782    +  polyA_signal   bGH poly(A) signal: bovine growth hormone polyadenylation signal
   5786..5807    +  promoter       SV40 promoter (fragment): SV40 enhancer and early promoter
   5812..5931    +  CDS            TcR (fragment): tetracycline efflux protein; tet; confers resistance to tetracycline
   5971..7084    +  rep_origin     mini-oriP: internally truncated variant of the Epstein-Barr virus oriP replication origin (Tanaka et al., 1999)
   7154..7170    -  protein_bind   lac operator: The lac repressor binds to the lac operator to inhibit transcription in E. coli. This inhibition can be relieved by adding lactose or isopropyl-β-D-thiogalactopyranoside (IPTG). lac repressor encoded by lacI
   7178..7208    -  promoter       lac promoter: promoter for the E. coli lac operon
   7223..7244    -  protein_bind   CAP binding site: CAP binding activates transcription in the presence of cAMP. E. coli catabolite activator protein
   7257..7349    -  CDS            lacI (fragment): lac repressor; lacI; The lac repressor binds to the lac operator to inhibit transcription in E. coli. This inhibition can be relieved by adding lactose or isopropyl-β-D-thiogalactopyranoside (IPTG).
   7532..8120    -  rep_origin     ori: high-copy-number ColE1/pMB1/pBR322/pUC origin of replication
   8291..9151    -  CDS            AmpR: β-lactamase; bla; confers resistance to ampicillin, carbenicillin, and related antibiotics
   9152..9256    -  promoter       AmpR promoter: bla
>Addgene plasmid #47870 | pSimpleII-U6-tracr-U6-crRNA(OCT4)-NLS-NmCas9-HA-NLS(s) | depositor full sequence | sequence record 68843 | pSimpleII-U6-tracr-U6-crRNA(OCT4)-NLS-NmCas9-HA-NLS(s) sequence 9287 bps
GTTTAAACAAAAAAACGAAATGAGAAAGGGAGCTACAACAAACCCTGGCACAAACTCCAGGTCCGGTGTT
TCGTCCTTTCCACAAGATATATAAAGCCAAGAAATCGAAATACTTTCAAGTTACGGTAAGCATATGATAG
TCCATTTTAAAACATAATTTTAAAACTGCAAACTACCCAAGAAATTATTACTTTCTACGTCACGTATTTT
GTACTAATATCTTTGTGTTTACAGTCAAATTAATTCTAATTATCTCTCTAACAGCCTTGTATCGTATATG
CAAATATGAAGGAATCATGGGAAATAGGCCCTCTTCCTGCCCGACCTTAGATCCGAATCCATATCGATAT
GCTAGTTATTGCTCAGCGGTGGCAGCAGCCAACTCAGCCTATAGTGAGTCGTATTAATTTCGCGGGATGT
TTAAACGCGGCCGCAAAAAAACCGAAATAAACGATGCCCCTTAAAGCAGAAGCTTTAAGGGGCAGAGCGT
TGCGGCACATCTTTTCAGACGGCCTTATTGTAGCAACGGTTCTCATTTCGGTGTTTCGTCCTTTCCACAA
GATATATAAAGCCAAGAAATCGAAATACTTTCAAGTTACGGTAAGCATATGATAGTCCATTTTAAAACAT
AATTTTAAAACTGCAAACTACCCAAGAAATTATTACTTTCTACGTCACGTATTTTGTACTAATATCTTTG
TGTTTACAGTCAAATTAATTCTAATTATCTCTCTAACAGCCTTGTATCGTATATGCAAATATGAAGGAAT
CATGGGAAATAGGCCCTCTTCCTGCCCGACCTTGACGTCGACGGATCGGGAGATCTCCCGATCCCCTATG
GTGCACTCTCAGTACAATCTGCTCTGATGCCGCATAGTTAAGCCAGTATCTGCTCCCTGCTTGTGTGTTG
GAGGTCGCTGAGTAGTGCGCGAGCAAAATTTAAGCTACAACAAGGCAAGGCTTGACCGACAATTGCATGA
AGAATCTGCTTAGGGTTAGGCGTTTTGCGCTGCTTCGCGGAGGCTCCGGTGCCCGTCAGTGGGCAGAGCG
CACATCGCCCACAGTCCCCGAGAAGTTGGGGGGAGGGGTCGGCAATTGAACCGGTGCCTAGAGAAGGTGG
CGCGGGGTAAACTGGGAAAGTGATGTCGTGTACTGGCTCCGCCTTTTTCCCGAGGGTGGGGGAGAACCGT
ATATAAGTGCAGTAGTCGCCGTGAACGTTCTTTTTCGCAACGGGTTTGCCGCCAGAACACAGGTAAGTGC
CGTGTGTGGTTCCCGCGGGCCTGGCCTCTTTACGGGTTATGGCCCTTGCGTGCCTTGAATTACTTCCACC
TGGCTCCAGTACGTGATTCTTGATCCCGAGCTGGAGCCAGGGGCGGGCCTTGCGCTTTAGGAGCCCCTTC
GCCTCGTGCTTGAGTTGAGGCCTGGCCTGGGCGCTGGGGCCGCCGCGTGCGAATCTGGTGGCACCTTCGC
GCCTGTCTCGCTGCTTTCGATAAGTCTCTAGCCATTTAAAATTTTTGATGACCTGCTGCGACGCTTTTTT
TCTGGCAAGATAGTCTTGTAAATGCGGGCCAGGATCTGCACACTGGTATTTCGGTTTTTGGGGCCGCGGG
CGGCGACGGGGCCCGTGCGTCCCAGCGCACATGTTCGGCGAGGCGGGGCCTGCGAGCGCGGCCACCGAGA
ATCGGACGGGGGTCGGACGGGGGTAGTCTCAAGCTGGCCGGCCTGCTCTGGTGCCTGGCCTCGCGCCGCC
GTGTATCGCCCCGCCCTGGGCGGCAAGGCTGGCCCGGTCGGCACCAGTTGCGTGAGCGGAAAGATGGCCG
CTTCCCGGCCCTGCTCCAGGGGGCTCAAAATGGAGGACGCGGCGCTCGGGAGAGCGGGCGGGTGAGTCAC
CCACACAAAGGAAAGGGGCCTTTCCGTCCTCAGCCGTCGCTTCATGTGACTCCACGGAGTACCGGGCGCC
GTCCAGGCACCTCGATTAGTTCTGGAGCTTTTGGAGTACGTCGTCTTTAGGTTGGGGGGAGGGGTTTTAT
GCGATGGAGTTTCCCCACACTGAGTGGGTGGAGACTGAAGTTAGGCCAGCTTGGCACTTGATGTAATTCT
CCTTGGAATTTGCCCTTTTTGAGTTTGGATCTTGGTTCATTCTCAAGCCTCAGACAGTGGTTCAAAGTTT
TTTTCTTCCATTTCAGGTGTCGTGAACACCGCCACCATGGTGCCTAAGAAGAAGAGAAAGGTGGCTGCCT
TCAAACCTAATTCAATCAACTACATCCTCGGCCTCGATATCGGCATCGCATCCGTCGGCTGGGCGATGGT
AGAAATTGACGAAGAAGAAAACCCCATCCGCCTGATTGATTTGGGCGTGCGCGTATTTGAGCGTGCCGAA
GTACCGAAAACAGGCGACTCCCTTGCCATGGCAAGGCGTTTGGCGCGCAGTGTTCGCCGCCTGACCCGCC
GTCGCGCCCACCGCCTGCTTCGGACCCGCCGCCTATTGAAACGCGAAGGCGTATTACAAGCCGCCAATTT
TGACGAAAACGGCTTGATTAAATCCTTACCGAATACACCATGGCAACTTCGCGCAGCCGCATTAGACCGC
AAACTGACGCCTTTAGAGTGGTCGGCAGTCTTGTTGCATTTAATCAAACATCGCGGCTATTTATCGCAAC
GGAAAAACGAGGGCGAAACTGCCGATAAGGAGCTTGGCGCTTTGCTTAAAGGCGTAGCCGGCAATGCCCA
TGCCTTACAGACAGGCGATTTCCGCACACCGGCCGAATTGGCTTTAAATAAATTTGAGAAAGAAAGCGGC
CATATCCGCAATCAGCGCAGCGATTATTCGCATACGTTCAGCCGCAAAGATTTACAGGCGGAGCTGATTT
TGCTGTTTGAAAAACAAAAAGAATTTGGCAATCCGCATGTTTCAGGCGGCCTTAAAGAAGGTATTGAAAC
CCTACTGATGACGCAACGCCCTGCCCTGTCCGGCGATGCCGTTCAAAAAATGTTGGGGCATTGCACCTTC
GAACCGGCAGAGCCGAAAGCCGCTAAAAACACCTACACAGCCGAACGTTTCATCTGGCTGACCAAGCTGA
ACAACCTGCGTATTTTAGAGCAAGGCAGCGAGCGGCCATTGACCGATACCGAACGCGCCACGCTTATGGA
CGAGCCATACAGAAAATCCAAACTGACTTACGCACAAGCCCGTAAGCTGCTGGGTTTAGAAGATACCGCC
TTTTTCAAAGGCTTGCGCTATGGTAAAGACAATGCCGAAGCCTCAACATTGATGGAAATGAAGGCCTACC
ATGCCATCAGCCGTGCACTGGAAAAAGAAGGATTGAAAGACAAAAAATCCCCATTAAACCTTTCTCCCGA
ATTACAAGACGAAATCGGCACGGCATTCTCCCTGTTCAAAACCGATGAAGACATTACAGGCCGTCTGAAA
GACCGTATACAGCCCGAAATCTTAGAAGCGCTGTTGAAACACATCAGCTTCGATAAGTTCGTCCAAATTT
CCTTGAAAGCATTGCGCCGAATTGTGCCTCTAATGGAACAAGGCAAACGTTACGATGAAGCCTGCGCCGA
AATCTACGGAGACCATTACGGCAAGAAGAATACGGAAGAAAAGATTTATCTGCCGCCGATTCCCGCCGAC
GAAATCCGCAACCCCGTCGTCTTGCGCGCCTTATCTCAAGCACGTAAGGTCATTAACGGCGTGGTACGCC
GTTACGGCTCCCCAGCTCGTATCCATATTGAAACTGCAAGGGAAGTAGGTAAATCGTTTAAAGACCGCAA
AGAAATTGAGAAACGCCAAGAAGAAAACCGCAAAGACCGGGAAAAAGCCGCCGCCAAATTCCGAGAGTAT
TTCCCCAATTTTGTCGGAGAACCCAAATCCAAAGATATTCTGAAACTGCGCCTGTACGAGCAACAACACG
GCAAATGCCTGTATTCGGGCAAAGAAATCAACTTAGGCCGTCTGAACGAAAAAGGCTATGTCGAAATCGA
CCATGCCCTGCCGTTCTCGCGCACATGGGACGACAGTTTCAACAATAAAGTACTGGTATTGGGCAGCGAA
AACCAAAACAAAGGCAATCAAACCCCTTACGAATACTTCAACGGCAAAGACAACAGCCGCGAATGGCAGG
AATTTAAAGCGCGTGTCGAAACCAGCCGTTTCCCGCGCAGTAAAAAACAACGGATTCTGCTGCAAAAATT
CGATGAAGACGGCTTTAAAGAACGCAATCTGAACGACACGCGCTACGTCAACCGTTTCCTGTGTCAATTT
GTTGCCGACCGTATGCGGCTGACAGGTAAAGGCAAGAAACGTGTCTTTGCATCCAACGGACAAATTACCA
ATCTGTTGCGCGGCTTTTGGGGATTGCGCAAAGTGCGTGCGGAAAACGACCGCCATCACGCCTTGGACGC
CGTCGTCGTTGCCTGCTCGACCGTTGCCATGCAGCAGAAAATTACCCGTTTTGTACGCTATAAAGAGATG
AACGCGTTTGACGGTAAAACCATAGACAAAGAAACAGGAGAAGTGCTGCATCAAAAAACACACTTCCCAC
AACCTTGGGAATTTTTCGCACAAGAAGTCATGATTCGCGTCTTCGGCAAACCGGACGGCAAACCCGAATT
CGAAGAAGCCGATACCCTAGAAAAACTGCGCACGTTGCTTGCCGAAAAATTATCATCTCGCCCCGAAGCC
GTACACGAATACGTTACGCCACTGTTTGTTTCACGCGCGCCCAATCGGAAGATGAGCGGGCAAGGGCATA
TGGAGACCGTCAAATCCGCCAAACGACTGGACGAAGGCGTCAGCGTGTTGCGCGTACCGCTGACACAGTT
AAAACTGAAAGACTTGGAAAAAATGGTCAATCGGGAGCGCGAACCTAAGCTATACGAAGCACTGAAAGCA
CGGCTGGAAGCACATAAAGACGATCCTGCCAAAGCCTTTGCCGAGCCGTTTTACAAATACGATAAAGCAG
GCAACCGCACCCAACAGGTAAAAGCCGTACGCGTAGAGCAAGTACAGAAAACCGGCGTATGGGTGCGCAA
CCATAACGGTATTGCCGACAACGCAACCATGGTGCGCGTAGATGTGTTTGAGAAAGGCGACAAGTATTAT
CTGGTACCGATTTACAGTTGGCAGGTAGCGAAAGGGATTTTGCCGGATAGGGCTGTTGTACAAGGAAAAG
ATGAAGAAGATTGGCAACTTATTGATGATAGTTTCAACTTTAAATTCTCATTACACCCTAATGATTTAGT
CGAGGTTATAACAAAAAAAGCTAGAATGTTTGGTTACTTTGCCAGCTGCCATCGAGGCACAGGTAATATC
AATATACGCATTCATGATCTTGATCATAAAATTGGCAAAAATGGAATACTGGAAGGTATCGGCGTCAAAA
CCGCCCTTTCATTCCAAAAATACCAAATTGACGAACTGGGCAAAGAAATCAGACCATGCCGTCTGAAAAA
ACGCCCGCCTGTCCGTTACCCATACGATGTTCCAGATTACGCTGCAGCTCCAGCAGCGAAGAAAAAGAAG
CTGGATTAACTCGCTGATCAGCCTCGACTGTGCCTTCTAGTTGCCAGCCATCTGTTGTTTGCCCCTCCCC
CGTGCCTTCCTTGACCCTGGAAGGTGCCACTCCCACTGTCCTTTCCTAATAAAATGAGGAAATTGCATCG
CATTGTCTGAGTAGGTGTCATTCTATTCTGGGGGGTGGGGTGGGGCAGGACAGCAAGGGGGAGGATTGGG
AAGACAATAGCAGGCATGCTGGGGATGCGGTGGGCTCTATGGCTTCTGAGGCGGAAAGAACCAGCTGGGG
CTCGACCGATGCCCTTGAGAGCCTTCAACCCAGTCAGCTCCTTCCGGTGGGCGCGGGGCATGACTATCGT
CGCCGCACTTATGACTGTCTTCTTTATCATGCAACTCGTAGGACAGGTGCCTGGCCGGGGTCCCCCGGAA
ACTCGGCCGTGGTGACCATGCAGGAAAAGGACAAGCAGCGAAAATTCACGCCCCCTTGGGAGGTGGCGGC
ATATGCAAAGGATAGCACTCCCACTCTACTACTGGGTATCATATGCTGACTGTATATGCATGAGGATAGC
ATATGCTACCCGGATACAGATTAGGATAGCATATACTACCCAGATATAGATTAGGATAGCATATGCTACC
CAGATATAGATTAGGATAGCCTATGCTACCCAGATATAAATTAGGATAGCATATACTACCCAGATATAGA
TTAGGATAGCATATGCTACCCAGATATAGATTAGGATAGCCTATGCTACCCAGATATAGATTAGGATAGC
ATATGCTACCCAGATATAGATTAGGATAGCATATGCTATCCAGATATTTGGGTAGTATATGCTACCCAGA
TATAAATTAGGATAGCATATACTACCCTAATCTCTATTAGGATAGCATATGCTACCCGGATACAGATTAG
GATAGCATATACTACCCAGATATAGATTAGGATAGCATATGCTACCCAGATATAGATTAGGATAGCCTAT
GCTACCCAGATATAAATTAGGATAGCATATACTACCCAGATATAGATTAGGATAGCATATGCTACCCAGA
TATAGATTAGGATAGCCTATGCTACCCAGATATAGATTAGGATAGCATATGCTATCCAGATATTTGGGTA
GTATATGCTACCCATGGCAACATTAGCCCACCGTGCTCTCAGCGACCTCGTGAATATGAGGACCAACAAC
CCTGTGCTTGGCGCTCAGGCGCAAGTGTGTGTAATTTGTCCTCCAGATCGCAGCAATCGCGCCCCTATCT
TGGCCCGCCCACCTACTTATGCAGGTATTCCCCGGGGTGCCATTAGTGGTTTTGTGGGCAAGTGGTTTGA
CCGCAGTGGTTAGCGGGGTTACAATCAGCCAAGTTATTACACCCTTATTTTACAGTCCAAAACCGCAGGG
CGGCGTGTGGGGGCTGACGCGATCGCTGTTCCTTAGGACCCTTTTACTAACCCTAATTCGATAGCATATG
CTTCCCGTTGGGTAACATATGCTATTGAATTAGGGTTAGTCTGGATAGTATATACTACTACCCGGGAAGC
ATATGCTACCCGTTTAGGGTTATACCGTCGACCTCTAGCTAGAGCTTGGCGTAATCATGGTCATAGCTGT
TTCCTGTGTGAAATTGTTATCCGCTCACAATTCCACACAACATACGAGCCGGAAGCATAAAGTGTAAAGC
CTGGGGTGCCTAATGAGTGAGCTAACTCACATTAATTGCGTTGCGCTCACTGCCCGCTTTCCAGTCGGGA
AACCTGTCGTGCCAGCTGCATTAATGAATCGGCCAACGCGCGGGGAGAGGCGGTTTGCGTATTGGGCGCT
CTTCCGCTTCCTCGCTCACTGACTCGCTGCGCTCGGTCGTTCGGCTGCGGCGAGCGGTATCAGCTCACTC
AAAGGCGGTAATACGGTTATCCACAGAATCAGGGGATAACGCAGGAAAGAACATGTGAGCAAAAGGCCAG
CAAAAGGCCAGGAACCGTAAAAAGGCCGCGTTGCTGGCGTTTTTCCATAGGCTCCGCCCCCCTGACGAGC
ATCACAAAAATCGACGCTCAAGTCAGAGGTGGCGAAACCCGACAGGACTATAAAGATACCAGGCGTTTCC
CCCTGGAAGCTCCCTCGTGCGCTCTCCTGTTCCGACCCTGCCGCTTACCGGATACCTGTCCGCCTTTCTC
CCTTCGGGAAGCGTGGCGCTTTCTCAATGCTCACGCTGTAGGTATCTCAGTTCGGTGTAGGTCGTTCGCT
CCAAGCTGGGCTGTGTGCACGAACCCCCCGTTCAGCCCGACCGCTGCGCCTTATCCGGTAACTATCGTCT
TGAGTCCAACCCGGTAAGACACGACTTATCGCCACTGGCAGCAGCCACTGGTAACAGGATTAGCAGAGCG
AGGTATGTAGGCGGTGCTACAGAGTTCTTGAAGTGGTGGCCTAACTACGGCTACACTAGAAGGACAGTAT
TTGGTATCTGCGCTCTGCTGAAGCCAGTTACCTTCGGAAAAAGAGTTGGTAGCTCTTGATCCGGCAAACA
AACCACCGCTGGTAGCGGTGGTTTTTTTGTTTGCAAGCAGCAGATTACGCGCAGAAAAAAAGGATCTCAA
GAAGATCCTTTGATCTTTTCTACGGGGTCTGACGCTCAGTGGAACGAAAACTCACGTTAAGGGATTTTGG
TCATGAGATTATCAAAAAGGATCTTCACCTAGATCCTTTTAAATTAAAAATGAAGTTTTAAATCAATCTA
AAGTATATATGAGTAAACTTGGTCTGACAGTTACCAATGCTTAATCAGTGAGGCACCTATCTCAGCGATC
TGTCTATTTCGTTCATCCATAGTTGCCTGACTCCCCGTCGTGTAGATAACTACGATACGGGAGGGCTTAC
CATCTGGCCCCAGTGCTGCAATGATACCGCGAGACCCACGCTCACCGGCTCCAGATTTATCAGCAATAAA
CCAGCCAGCCGGAAGGGCCGAGCGCAGAAGTGGTCCTGCAACTTTATCCGCCTCCATCCAGTCTATTAAT
TGTTGCCGGGAAGCTAGAGTAAGTAGTTCGCCAGTTAATAGTTTGCGCAACGTTGTTGCCATTGCTACAG
GCATCGTGGTGTCACGCTCGTCGTTTGGTATGGCTTCATTCAGCTCCGGTTCCCAACGATCAAGGCGAGT
TACATGATCCCCCATGTTGTGCAAAAAAGCGGTTAGCTCCTTCGGTCCTCCGATCGTTGTCAGAAGTAAG
TTGGCCGCAGTGTTATCACTCATGGTTATGGCAGCACTGCATAATTCTCTTACTGTCATGCCATCCGTAA
GATGCTTTTCTGTGACTGGTGAGTACTCAACCAAGTCATTCTGAGAATAGTGTATGCGGCGACCGAGTTG
CTCTTGCCCGGCGTCAATACGGGATAATACCGCGCCACATAGCAGAACTTTAAAAGTGCTCATCATTGGA
AAACGTTCTTCGGGGCGAAAACTCTCAAGGATCTTACCGCTGTTGAGATCCAGTTCGATGTAACCCACTC
GTGCACCCAACTGATCTTCAGCATCTTTTACTTTCACCAGCGTTTCTGGGTGAGCAAAAACAGGAAGGCA
AAATGCCGCAAAAAAGGGAATAAGGGCGACACGGAAATGTTGAATACTCATACTCTTCCTTTTTCAATAT
TATTGAAGCATTTATCAGGGTTATTGTCTCATGAGCGGATACATATTTGAATGTATTTAGAAAAATAAAC
AAATAGGGGTTCCGCGCACATTTCCCCGAAAAGTGCCACCTGACGTC
