>Addgene plasmid #47870 | pSimpleII-U6-tracr-U6-crRNA(OCT4)-NLS-NmCas9-HA-NLS(s) | addgene partial sequence | sequence record 71687 | BGH-rev 5'-TAGAAGGCACAGTCGAGG-3'
TTTTCTTCGCTGCTGGAGCTGCAGCGTAATCTGGAACATCGTATGGGTAACGGACAGGCGGGCGTTTTTT
CAGACGGCATGGTCTGATTTCTTTGCCCAGTTCGTCAATTTGGTATTTTTGGAATGAAAGGGCGGTTTTG
ACGCCGATACCTTCCAGTATTCCATTTTTGCCAATTTTATGATCAAGATCATGAATGCGTATATTGATAT
TACCTGTGCCTCGATGGCAGCTGGCAAAGTAACCAAACATTCTAGCTTTTTTTGTTATAACCTCGACTAA
ATCATTAGGGTGTAATGAGAATTTAAAGTTGAAACTATCATCAATAAGTTGCCAATCTTCTTCATCTTTT
CCTTGTACAACAGCCCTATCCGGCAAAATCCCTTTCGCTACCTGCCAACTGTAAATCGGTACCAGATAAT
ACTTGTCGCCTTTCTCAAACACATCTACGCGCACCATGGTTGCGTTGTCGGCAATACCGTTATGGTTGCG
CACCCATACGCCGGTTTTCTGTACTTGCTCTACGCGTACGGCTTTTACCTGTTGGGTGCGGTTGCCTGCT
TTATCGTATTTGTAAAACGGCTCGGCAAAGGCTTTGGCAGGATCGTCTTTATGTGCTTCCAGCCGTGCTT
TCAGTGCTTCGTATAGCTTAGGTTCGCGCTCCCGATTGACCATTTTTTCCAAGTCTTTCAGTTTTAACTG
TGTCAGCGGTACGCGCAACACGCTGACGCCTTCGTCCAGTCGTTTGGCGGATTTGACGGTCTCCATATGC
CCTTGCCCGCTCATCTTCCGATTGGGCGCGCGTGAAACAAACAGTGGCGTAACGTATTCGTGTACGGCTT
CGGGGCGAGATGATAATTTTTCGGCAAGCAACGTGCGCAGTTTTTCTAGGGTATCGGCTTCTTCGAATTC
