>Addgene plasmid #47870 | pSimpleII-U6-tracr-U6-crRNA(OCT4)-NLS-NmCas9-HA-NLS(s) | addgene partial sequence | sequence record 71688 | Amp-R 5'-ATAATACCGCGCCACATAGC-3'
ATTGGAAAACGTTCTTCGGGGCGAAAACTCTCAAGGATCTTACCGCTGTTGAGATCCAGTTCGATGTAAC
CCACTCGTGCACCCAACTGATCTTCAGCATCTTTTACTTTCACCAGCGTTTCTGGGTGAGCAAAAACAGG
AAGGCAAAATGCCGCAAAAAAGGGAATAAGGGCGACACGGAAATGTTGAATACTCATACTCTTCCTTTTT
CAATATTATTGAAGCATTTATCAGGGTTATTGTCTCATGAGCGGATACATATTTGAATGTATTTAGAAAA
ATAAACAAATAGGGGTTCCGCGCACATTTCCCCGAAAAGTGCCACCTGACGTCGTTTAAACAAAAAAACG
AAATGAGAAAGGGAGCTACAACAAACCCTGGCACAAACTCCAGGTCGGTGTTTCGTCCTTTCCACAAGAT
ATATAAAGCCAAGAAATCGAAATACTTTCAAGTTACGGTAAGCATATGATAGTCCATTTTAAAACATAAT
TTTAAAACTGCAAACTACCCAAGAAATTATTACTTTCTACGTCACGTATTTTGTACTAATATCTTTGTGT
TTACAGTCAAATTAATTCTAATTATCTCTCTAACAGCCTTGTATCGTATATGCAAATATGAAGGAATCAT
GGGAAATAGGCCCTCTTCCTGCCCGACCTTAGATCCGAATCCATATCGATATGCTAGTTATTGCTCAGCG
GTGGCAGCAGCCAACTCAGCCTATAGTGAGTCGTATTAATTTCGCGGGATGTTTAAACGCGGCCGCAAAA
AAACCGAAATAAACGATGCCCCTTAAAGCAGAAGCTTTAAGGGGCAGAGCGTTGCGGCACATCTTTTCAG
ACGGCCTTATTGTAGCAACGGTTCTCATTTCGGTGTTTCGTCCTTTCCACAAGATATATAAAGCCAAGAA
ATCGAAATACTTTCA
