>Addgene plasmid #47870 | pSimpleII-U6-tracr-U6-crRNA(OCT4)-NLS-NmCas9-HA-NLS(s) | addgene partial sequence | sequence record 71692 | Ef1a-F 5'-TCAAGCCTCAGACAGTGGTTC-3'
ACACCGCCACCATGGTGCCTAAGAAGAAGAGAAAGGTGGCTGCCTTCAAACCTAATTCAATCAACTACAT
CCTCGGCCTCGATATCGGCATCGCATCCGTCGGCTGGGCGATGGTAGAAATTGACGAAGAAGAAAACCCC
ATCCGCCTGATTGATTTGGGCGTGCGCGTATTTGAGCGTGCCGAAGTACCGAAAACAGGCGACTCCCTTG
CCATGGCAAGGCGTTTGGCGCGCAGTGTTCGCCGCCTGACCCGCCGTCGCGCCCACCGCCTGCTTCGGAC
CCGCCGCCTATTGAAACGCGAAGGCGTATTACAAGCCGCCAATTTTGACGAAAACGGCTTGATTAAATCC
TTACCGAATACACCATGGCAACTTCGCGCAGCCGCATTAGACCGCAAACTGACGCCTTTAGAGTGGTCGG
CAGTCTTGTTGCATTTAATCAAACATCGCGGCTATTTATCGCAACGGAAAAACGAGGGCGAAACTGCCGA
TAAGGAGCTTGGCGCTTTGCTTAAAGGCGTAGCCGGCAATGCCCATGCCTTACAGACAGGCGATTTCCGC
ACACCGGCCGAATTGGCTTTAAATAAATTTGAGAAAGAAAGCGGCCATATCCGCAATCAGCGCAGCGATT
ATTCGCATACGTTCAGCCGCAAAGATTTACAGGCGGAGCTGATTTTGCTGTTTGAAAAACAAAAAGAATT
TGGCAATCCGCATGTTTCAGGCGGCCTTAAAGAAGGTATTGAAACCCTACTGATGACGCAACGCCCTGCC
CTGTCCGGCGATGCCGTTCAAAAAATGTTGGGGCATTGCACCTTCGAACCGGCAGAGCCGAAAGCCGCTA
AAAACACCTACACAGCCGAACGTTTCATCTGGCTGACCAAGCTGAACAACCTGCGTATTTT
