>Addgene plasmid #47870 | pSimpleII-U6-tracr-U6-crRNA(OCT4)-NLS-NmCas9-HA-NLS(s) | addgene partial sequence | sequence record 71903 | EF1a-R 5'-CACGGCGACTACTGCACTTA-3'
GGAAAGGCGGAGCCAGTACACGACATCACTTTCCCAGTTTACCCCGCGCCACCTTCTCTAGGCACCGGTT
CAATTGCCGACCCCTCCCCCCAACTTCTCGGGGACTGTGGGCGATGTGCGCTCTGCCCACTGACGGGCAC
CGGAGCCTCCGCGAAGCAGCGCAAAACGCCTAACCCTAAGCAGATTCTTCATGCAATTGTCGGTCAAGCC
TTGCCTTGTTGTAGCTTAAATTTTGCTCGCGCACTACTCAGCGACCTCCAACACACAAGCAGGGAGCAGA
TACTGGCTTAACTATGCGGCATCAGAGCAGATTGTACTGAGAGTGCACCATAGGGGATCGGGAGATCTCC
CGATCCGTCGACGTCAAGGTCGGGCAGGAAGAGGGCCTATTTCCCATGATTCCTTCATATTTGCATATAC
GATACAAGGCTGTTAGAGAGATAATTAGAATTAATTTGACTGTAAACACAAAGATATTAGTACAAAATAC
GTGACGTAGAAAGTAATAATTTCTTGGGTAGTTTGCAGTTTTAAAATTATGTTTTAAAATGGACTATCAT
ATGCTTACCGTAACTTGAAAGTATTTCGATTTCTTGGCTTTATATATCTTGTGGAAAGGACGAAACACCG
AAATGAGAACCGTTGCTACAATAAGGCCGTCTGAAAAGATGTGCCGCAACGCTCTGCCCCTTAAAGCTTC
TGCTTTAAGGGGCATCGTTTATTTCGGTTTTTTTGCGGCCGCGTTTAAACATCCCGCGAAATTAATACGA
CTCACTATAGGCTGAGTTGGCTGCTGCCACCGCTGAGCAATAACTAGCATATCGATATGGATTCGGATCT
AAGGTCGGGCAGGAAG
